Addgene plasmid #115698: p426MET25_SSKar2-sfpHluorin-HDEL (ER-sfpHluorin, MRV66)
Purpose: ER-targeted superfolder pHluorin for improved pH measurements in the ER of S. cerevisiae
Depositing lab: Eckhard Boles. Depositing organization: Goethe-Universitaet Frankfurt am Main. Publication: A superfolder variant of pH-sensitive pHluorin for in vivo pH measurements in the endoplasmic reticulum. Reifenrath M, Boles E. Sci Rep. 2018 Aug 10;8(1):11985. doi: 10.1038/s41598-018-30367-z. PubMed 30097598.
Backbone
  Vector backbone: p246MET25
  Backbone size w/o insert (bp): 6271
  Total vector size (bp): 7129
  Vector type: Yeast Expression
  Selectable markers: URA3
Growth in bacteria
  Bacterial resistance: Ampicillin, 100 μg/mL
  Growth temperature: 37°C
  Growth strain: DH5alpha
  Copy number: High Copy
Gene/Insert
  Gene/Insert name: SSKar2-sfpHluorin-HDEL (alt names: ER-sfpHluorin; ER-targeted superfolder pHluorin)
  Species: Aequorea victoria
  Insert size (bp): 858
  Mutation: for introduced mutations see publication
  GenBank ID: M62653.1
  Promoter: MET25
  Tag / fusion protein: ER signal sequence of Kar2 (N terminal on insert); ER retention signal containing HDEL (C terminal on insert)
  Cloning method: Unknown
  Sequencing primers: 5′ GCGTCTGTTAGAAAGGAAGTTTTTCC; 3′ ACCTAGACTTCAGGTTGTC
Terms and licenses: Academic/Nonprofit Terms; Industry Terms: Not Available to Industry
How to cite: p426MET25_SSKar2-sfpHluorin-HDEL (ER-sfpHluorin, MRV66) was a gift from Eckhard Boles (Addgene plasmid # 115698 ; http://n2t.net/addgene:115698 ; RRID:Addgene_115698)
