[The description below was written by a language model from this plasmid's Addgene catalogue record and pLannotate feature annotations shown in this document.]
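Description:
p426MET25_SSKar2-sfpHluorin-HDEL (also called ER-sfpHluorin or MRV66) is a yeast expression plasmid of about 7.1 kb built on the p426MET25 episomal shuttle backbone (the backbone field spells it "p246MET25"). In Saccharomyces cerevisiae it replicates from the 2μ origin, which gives multicopy maintenance, and it is selected through the URA3 auxotrophic marker, which can also be counterselected with 5-FOA. In E. coli it is propagated as a high-copy plasmid from a ColE1/pUC-type origin with ampicillin resistance (bla). The backbone also carries an f1 origin, flanking T3 and T7 promoters, and remnants of lac, lacZα, bom and rop sequences, which play no role in the yeast cassette.

The payload is an 858 bp open reading frame placed between the MET25 (MET17) promoter, which is repressed by methionine, and the CYC1 terminator. It encodes a superfolder variant of pHluorin, a pH-sensitive derivative of Aequorea victoria GFP; the automated annotation labels this core as superfolder GFP, and the specific mutations are referred to the associated publication rather than listed in the record. The ER signal sequence of Kar2 at the N terminus directs the protein into the secretory pathway, and a C-terminal HDEL-containing retention signal keeps it in the endoplasmic reticulum. These short targeting elements are not annotated separately in the feature tables. The construct is intended for improved in vivo pH measurements in the yeast ER. The depositor sequence (7,129 nt) and the repository's sequencing result (7,118 nt) show the same feature layout, differing slightly in length around the f1 origin and URA3 region.
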