Features (pLannotate 1.2.2; 20 found; start..end, strand, type, name):
     69..1411    +  rep_origin     2μ ori: yeast 2μ plasmid origin of replication
   1438..1542    +  promoter       AmpR promoter: bla
   1543..2403    +  CDS            AmpR: β-lactamase; bla; confers resistance to ampicillin, carbenicillin, and related antibiotics
   2574..3162    +  rep_origin     ori: high-copy-number ColE1/pMB1/pBR322/pUC origin of replication
   3345..3437    +  CDS            lacI (fragment): lac repressor; lacI; The lac repressor binds to the lac operator to inhibit transcription in E. coli. This inhibition can be relieved by adding lactose or isopropyl-β-D-thiogalactopyranoside (IPTG).
   3450..3471    +  protein_bind   CAP binding site: CAP binding activates transcription in the presence of cAMP. E. coli catabolite activator protein
   3486..3516    +  promoter       lac promoter: promoter for the E. coli lac operon
   3524..3540    +  protein_bind   lac operator: The lac repressor binds to the lac operator to inhibit transcription in E. coli. This inhibition can be relieved by adding lactose or isopropyl-β-D-thiogalactopyranoside (IPTG). lac repressor encoded by lacI
   3585..3603    +  promoter       T3 promoter: promoter for bacteriophage T3 RNA polymerase
   3654..4003    +  promoter       MET17 promoter: S. cerevisiae MET17; expression is repressed by methionine; MET15; MET25
   4137..4847    +  CDS            superfolder GFP: GFP variant that folds robustly even when fused to poorly folded proteins (Pédelacq et al., 2006)
   4869..5116    +  terminator     CYC1 terminator: S. cerevisiae CYC1; transcription terminator for CYC1
   5135..5153    -  promoter       T7 promoter: promoter for bacteriophage T7 RNA polymerase
   5161..5316    +  CDS            lacZα (fragment): LacZα fragment of β-galactosidase; lacZ fragment
   5324..5779    +  rep_origin     f1 ori (sequence partly withheld): f1 bacteriophage origin of replication; arrow indicates direction of (+) strand synthesis
   5780..5831    -  misc_feature   bom (fragment): basis of mobility region from pBR322
   5910..6713    -  CDS            URA3: orotidine-5'-phosphate decarboxylase, required for uracil biosynthesis; S. cerevisiae URA3; yeast auxotrophic marker, counterselectable with 5-fluoroorotic acid (5-FOA)
   6714..6929    -  promoter       URA3 promoter: S. cerevisiae URA3
   6944..6993    -  misc_feature   bom (fragment): basis of mobility region from pBR322
   7095..1       -  CDS            rop (fragment) (across the origin): Rop protein, which maintains plasmids at low copy number; rop
>Addgene plasmid #115698 | p426MET25_SSKar2-sfpHluorin-HDEL (ER-sfpHluorin, MRV66) | depositor full sequence | sequence record 218409 | p426, MET25 promoter, SSKar2-sfpHluorin-HDEL, CYC1 terminator, URA3 marker, 2 micron origin, Amp resistance, ColE1
GACGAAAGGGCCTCGTGATACGCCTATTTTTATAGGTTAATGTCATGATAATAATGGTTTCTTAGTATGA
TCCAATATCAAAGGAAATGATAGCATTGAAGGATGAGACTAATCCAATTGAGGAGTGGCAGCATATAGAA
CAGCTAAAGGGTAGTGCTGAAGGAAGCATACGATACCCCGCATGGAATGGGATAATATCACAGGAGGTAC
TAGACTACCTTTCATCCTACATAAATAGACGCATATAAGTACGCATTTAAGCATAAACACGCACTATGCC
GTTCTTCTCATGTATATATATATACAGGCAACACGCAGATATAGGTGCGACGTGAACAGTGAGCTGTATG
TGCGCAGCTCGCGTTGCATTTTCGGAAGCGCTCGTTTTCGGAAACGCTTTGAAGTTCCTATTCCGAAGTT
CCTATTCTCTAGAAAGTATAGGAACTTCAGAGCGCTTTTGAAAACCAAAAGCGCTCTGAAGACGCACTTT
CAAAAAACCAAAAACGCACCGGACTGTAACGAGCTACTAAAATATTGCGAATACCGCTTCCACAAACATT
GCTCAAAAGTATCTCTTTGCTATATATCTCTGTGCTATATCCCTATATAACCTACCCATCCACCTTTCGC
TCCTTGAACTTGCATCTAAACTCGACCTCTACATTTTTTATGTTTATCTCTAGTATTACTCTTTAGACAA
AAAAATTGTAGTAAGAACTATTCATAGAGTGAATCGAAAACAATACGAAAATGTAAACATTTCCTATACG
TAGTATATAGAGACAAAATAGAAGAAACCGTTCATAATTTTCTGACCAATGAAGAATCATCAACGCTATC
ACTTTCTGTTCACAAAGTATGCGCAATCCACATCGGTATAGAATATAATCGGGGATGCCTTTATCTTGAA
AAAATGCACCCGCAGCTTCGCTAGTAATCAGTAAACGCGGGAAGTGGAGTCAGGCTTTTTTTATGGAAGA
GAAAATAGACACCAAAGTAGCCTTCTTCTAACCTTAACGGACCTACAGTGCAAAAAGTTATCAAGAGACT
GCATTATAGAGCGCACAAAGGAGAAAAAAAGTAATCTAAGATGCTTTGTTAGAAAAATAGCGCTCTCGGG
ATGCATTTTTGTAGAACAAAAAAGAAGTATAGATTCTTTGTTGGTAAAATAGCGCTCTCGCGTTGCATTT
CTGTTCTGTAAAAATGCAGCTCAGATTCTTTGTTTGAAAAATTAGCGCTCTCGCGTTGCATTTTTGTTTT
ACAAAAATGAAGCACAGATTCTTCGTTGGTAAAATAGCGCTTTCGCGTTGCATTTCTGTTCTGTAAAAAT
GCAGCTCAGATTCTTTGTTTGAAAAATTAGCGCTCTCGCGTTGCATTTTTGTTCTACAAAATGAAGCACA
GATGCTTCGTTCAGGTGGCACTTTTCGGGGAAATGTGCGCGGAACCCCTATTTGTTTATTTTTCTAAATA
CATTCAAATATGTATCCGCTCATGAGACAATAACCCTGATAAATGCTTCAATAATATTGAAAAAGGAAGA
GTATGAGTATTCAACATTTCCGTGTCGCCCTTATTCCCTTTTTTGCGGCATTTTGCCTTCCTGTTTTTGC
TCACCCAGAAACGCTGGTGAAAGTAAAAGATGCTGAAGATCAGTTGGGTGCACGAGTGGGTTACATCGAA
CTGGATCTCAACAGCGGTAAGATCCTTGAGAGTTTTCGCCCCGAAGAACGTTTTCCAATGATGAGCACTT
TTAAAGTTCTGCTATGTGGCGCGGTATTATCCCGTATTGACGCCGGGCAAGAGCAACTCGGTCGCCGCAT
ACACTATTCTCAGAATGACTTGGTTGAGTACTCACCAGTCACAGAAAAGCATCTTACGGATGGCATGACA
GTAAGAGAATTATGCAGTGCTGCCATAACCATGAGTGATAACACTGCGGCCAACTTACTTCTGACAACGA
TCGGAGGACCGAAGGAGCTAACCGCTTTTTTGCACAACATGGGGGATCATGTAACTCGCCTTGATCGTTG
GGAACCGGAGCTGAATGAAGCCATACCAAACGACGAGCGTGACACCACGATGCCTGTAGCAATGGCAACA
ACGTTGCGCAAACTATTAACTGGCGAACTACTTACTCTAGCTTCCCGGCAACAATTAATAGACTGGATGG
AGGCGGATAAAGTTGCAGGACCACTTCTGCGCTCGGCCCTTCCGGCTGGCTGGTTTATTGCTGATAAATC
TGGAGCCGGTGAGCGTGGGTCTCGCGGTATCATTGCAGCACTGGGGCCAGATGGTAAGCCCTCCCGTATC
GTAGTTATCTACACGACGGGGAGTCAGGCAACTATGGATGAACGAAATAGACAGATCGCTGAGATAGGTG
CCTCACTGATTAAGCATTGGTAACTGTCAGACCAAGTTTACTCATATATACTTTAGATTGATTTAAAACT
TCATTTTTAATTTAAAAGGATCTAGGTGAAGATCCTTTTTGATAATCTCATGACCAAAATCCCTTAACGT
GAGTTTTCGTTCCACTGAGCGTCAGACCCCGTAGAAAAGATCAAAGGATCTTCTTGAGATCCTTTTTTTC
TGCGCGTAATCTGCTGCTTGCAAACAAAAAAACCACCGCTACCAGCGGTGGTTTGTTTGCCGGATCAAGA
GCTACCAACTCTTTTTCCGAAGGTAACTGGCTTCAGCAGAGCGCAGATACCAAATACTGTCCTTCTAGTG
TAGCCGTAGTTAGGCCACCACTTCAAGAACTCTGTAGCACCGCCTACATACCTCGCTCTGCTAATCCTGT
TACCAGTGGCTGCTGCCAGTGGCGATAAGTCGTGTCTTACCGGGTTGGACTCAAGACGATAGTTACCGGA
TAAGGCGCAGCGGTCGGGCTGAACGGGGGGTTCGTGCACACAGCCCAGCTTGGAGCGAACGACCTACACC
GAACTGAGATACCTACAGCGTGAGCTATGAGAAAGCGCCACGCTTCCCGAAGGGAGAAAGGCGGACAGGT
ATCCGGTAAGCGGCAGGGTCGGAACAGGAGAGCGCACGAGGGAGCTTCCAGGGGGAAACGCCTGGTATCT
TTATAGTCCTGTCGGGTTTCGCCACCTCTGACTTGAGCGTCGATTTTTGTGATGCTCGTCAGGGGGGCGG
AGCCTATGGAAAAACGCCAGCAACGCGGCCTTTTTACGGTTCCTGGCCTTTTGCTGGCCTTTTGCTCACA
TGTTCTTTCCTGCGTTATCCCCTGATTCTGTGGATAACCGTATTACCGCCTTTGAGTGAGCTGATACCGC
TCGCCGCAGCCGAACGACCGAGCGCAGCGAGTCAGTGAGCGAGGAAGCGGAAGAGCGCCCAATACGCAAA
CCGCCTCTCCCCGCGCGTTGGCCGATTCATTAATGCAGCTGGCACGACAGGTTTCCCGACTGGAAAGCGG
GCAGTGAGCGCAACGCAATTAATGTGAGTTACCTCACTCATTAGGCACCCCAGGCTTTACACTTTATGCT
TCCGGCTCCTATGTTGTGTGGAATTGTGAGCGGATAACAATTTCACACAGGAAACAGCTATGACCATGAT
TACGCCAAGCGCGCAATTAACCCTCACTAAAGGGAACAAAAGCTGGAGCTCCGGATGCAAGGGTTCGAAT
CCCTTAGCTCTCATTATTTTTTGCTTTTTCTCTTGAGGTCACATGATCGCAAAATGGCAAATGGCACGTG
AAGCTGTCGATATTGGGGAACTGTGGTGGTTGGCAAATGACTAATTAAGTTAGTCAAGGCGCCATCCTCA
TGAAAACTGTGTAACATAATAACCGAAGTGTCGAAAAGGTGGCACCTTGTCCAATTGAACACGCTCGATG
AAAAAAATAAGATATATATAAGGTTAAGTAAAGCGTCTGTTAGAAAGGAAGTTTTTCCTTTTTCTTGCTC
TCTTGTCTTTTCATCTACTATTTCCTTCGTGTAATACAGGGTCGTCAGATACATAGATACAATTCTATTA
CCCCCATCCATACTCTAGAAATGTTTTTCAACAGACTAAGCGCTGGCAAGCTGCTGGTACCACTCTCCGT
GGTCCTGTACGCCCTTTTCGTGGTAATATTACCTTTACAGAATTCTTTCCACTCCTCCAATGTTTTAGTT
AGAGGTAGCAAAGGAGAAGAACTTTTCACTGGAGTTGTCCCAATTCTTGTTGAATTAGATGGTGATGTTA
ATGGGCACAAATTTTCTGTCCGTGGAGAGGGTGAAGGTGATGCTACAAACGGAAAACTCACCCTTAAATT
TATTTGCACTACTGGAAAACTACCTGTTCCGTGGCCAACACTTGTCACTACTCTGTCTTATGGTGTTCAA
TGCTTTTCCCGTTATCCGGATCACATGAAACGGCATGACTTTTTCAAGAGTGCCATGCCCGAAGGTTATG
TACAGGAACGCACTATATCTTTCAAAGATGACGGGACCTACAAGACGCGTGCTGAAGTCAAGTTTGAAGG
TGATACCCTTGTTAATCGTATCGAGTTAAAGGGTATTGATTTTAAAGAAGATGGAAACATTCTTGGACAC
AAACTCGAGTACAACTTTAACGAGCACTTGGTATACATCACGGCAGACAAACAAAAGAATGGAACCAAAG
CTATCTTCCAAGTTCACCACAACGTTGAAGATGGTTCCGTTCAACTAGCAGACCATTATCAACAAAATAC
TCCAATTGGCGATGGCCCTGTCCTTTTACCAGACAACCATTACCTGCACACACAATCTGTCCTTTCGAAA
GATCCCAACGAAAAGCGTGACCACATGGTCCTTCTTGAGTTTGTAACTGCTGCTGGGATTACACATGGCA
TGGATGAGCTCTACAAATTCGAACACGACGAATTGTAGTCATGTAATTAGTTATGTCACGCTTACATTCA
CGCCCTCCCCCCACATCCGCTCTAACCGAAAAGGAAGGAGTTAGACAACCTGAAGTCTAGGTCCCTATTT
ATTTTTTTATAGTTATGTTAGTATTAAGAACGTTATTTATATTTCAAATTTTTCTTTTTTTTCTGTACAG
ACGCGTGTACGCATGTAACATTATACTGAAAACCTTGCTTGAGAAGGTTTTGGGACGCTCGAAGGCTTTA
ATTTGCGGCCGGTACCCAATTCGCCCTATAGTGAGTCGTATTACGCGCGCTCACTGGCCGTCGTTTTACA
ACGTCGTGACTGGGAAAACCCTGGCGTTACCCAACTTAATCGCCTTGCAGCACATCCCCCTTTCGCCAGC
TGGCGTAATAGCGAAGAGGCCCGCACCGATCGCCCTTCCCAACAGTTGCGCAGCCTGAATGGCGAATGGC
GCG
[124 nt withheld, positions 5324-5447]
C
[91 nt withheld, positions 5449-5539]
A
[49 nt withheld, positions 5541-5589]
CCTTTGACGTTGGAGTCCACGTTCTTT
[37 nt withheld, positions 5617-5653]
ACCCTATCTCGGTCTATTCTTTTGATTTATAAGGGATTTTGCCGATTTCGGCCTATTGGTTAAAAAATGA
GCTGATTTAACAAAAATTTAACGCGAATTTTAACAAAATATTAACGTTTACAATTTCCTGATGCGGTATT
TTCTCCTTACGCATCTGTGCGGTATTTCACACCGCATAGGGTAATAACTGATATAATTAAATTGAAGCTC
TAATTTGTGAGTTTAGTATACATGCATTTACTTATAATACAGTTTTTTAGTTTTGCTGGCCGCATCTTCT
CAAATATGCTTCCCAGCCTGCTTTTCTGTAACGTTCACCCTCTACCTTAGCATCCCTTCCCTTTGCAAAT
AGTCCTCTTCCAACAATAATAATGTCAGATCCTGTAGAGACCACATCATCCACGGTTCTATACTGTTGAC
CCAATGCGTCTCCCTTGTCATCTAAACCCACACCGGGTGTCATAATCAACCAATCGTAACCTTCATCTCT
TCCACCCATGTCTCTTTGAGCAATAAAGCCGATAACAAAATCTTTGTCGCTCTTCGCAATGTCAACAGTA
CCCTTAGTATATTCTCCAGTAGATAGGGAGCCCTTGCATGACAATTCTGCTAACATCAAAAGGCCTCTAG
GTTCCTTTGTTACTTCTTCTGCCGCCTGCTTCAAACCGCTAACAATACCTGGGCCCACCACACCGTGTGC
ATTCGTAATGTCTGCCCATTCTGCTATTCTGTATACACCCGCAGAGTACTGCAATTTGACTGTATTACCA
ATGTCAGCAAATTTTCTGTCTTCGAAGAGTAAAAAATTGTACTTGGCGGATAATGCCTTTAGCGGCTTAA
CTGTGCCCTCCATGGAAAAATCAGTCAAGATATCCACATGTGTTTTTAGTAAACAAATTTTGGGACCTAA
TGCTTCAACTAACTCCAGTAATTCCTTGGTGGTACGAACATCCAATGAAGCACACAAGTTTGTTTGCTTT
TCGTGCATGATATTAAATAGCTTGGCAGCAACAGGACTAGGATGAGTAGCAGCACGTTCCTTATATGTAG
CTTTCGACATGATTTATCTTCGTTTCCTGCAGGTTTTTGTTCTGTGCAGTTGGGTTAAGAATACTGGGCA
ATTTCATGTTTCTTCAACACTACATATGCGTATATATACCAATCTAAGTCTGTGCTCCTTCCTTCGTTCT
TCCTTCTGTTCGGAGATTACCGAATCAAAAAAATTTCAAAGAAACCGAAATCAAAAAAAAGAATAAAAAA
AAAATGATGAATTGAATTGAAAAGCTGTGGTATGGTGCACTCTCAGTACAATCTGCTCTGATGCCGCATA
GTTAAGCCAGCCCCGACACCCGCCAACACCCGCTGACGCGCCCTGACGGGCTTGTCTGCTCCCGGCATCC
GCTTACAGACAAGCTGTGACCGTCTCCGGGAGCTGCATGTGTCAGAGGTTTTCACCGTCATCACCGAAAC
GCGCGA
