Features (pLannotate 1.2.2; 20 found; start..end, strand, type, name):
     69..1411    +  rep_origin     2μ ori: yeast 2μ plasmid origin of replication
   1438..1542    +  promoter       AmpR promoter: bla
   1543..2403    +  CDS            AmpR: β-lactamase; bla; confers resistance to ampicillin, carbenicillin, and related antibiotics
   2574..3162    +  rep_origin     ori: high-copy-number ColE1/pMB1/pBR322/pUC origin of replication
   3345..3437    +  CDS            lacI (fragment): lac repressor; lacI; The lac repressor binds to the lac operator to inhibit transcription in E. coli. This inhibition can be relieved by adding lactose or isopropyl-β-D-thiogalactopyranoside (IPTG).
   3450..3471    +  protein_bind   CAP binding site: CAP binding activates transcription in the presence of cAMP. E. coli catabolite activator protein
   3486..3516    +  promoter       lac promoter: promoter for the E. coli lac operon
   3524..3540    +  protein_bind   lac operator: The lac repressor binds to the lac operator to inhibit transcription in E. coli. This inhibition can be relieved by adding lactose or isopropyl-β-D-thiogalactopyranoside (IPTG). lac repressor encoded by lacI
   3585..3603    +  promoter       T3 promoter: promoter for bacteriophage T3 RNA polymerase
   3654..4003    +  promoter       MET17 promoter: S. cerevisiae MET17; expression is repressed by methionine; MET15; MET25
   4137..4847    +  CDS            superfolder GFP: GFP variant that folds robustly even when fused to poorly folded proteins (Pédelacq et al., 2006)
   4869..5116    +  terminator     CYC1 terminator: S. cerevisiae CYC1; transcription terminator for CYC1
   5135..5153    -  promoter       T7 promoter: promoter for bacteriophage T7 RNA polymerase
   5161..5316    +  CDS            lacZα (fragment): LacZα fragment of β-galactosidase; lacZ fragment
   5320..5748    +  rep_origin     f1 ori (sequence partly withheld): f1 bacteriophage origin of replication; arrow indicates direction of (+) strand synthesis
   5776..5827    -  misc_feature   bom (fragment): basis of mobility region from pBR322
   5906..6709    -  CDS            URA3: orotidine-5'-phosphate decarboxylase, required for uracil biosynthesis; S. cerevisiae URA3; yeast auxotrophic marker, counterselectable with 5-fluoroorotic acid (5-FOA)
   6710..6925    -  promoter       URA3 promoter: S. cerevisiae URA3
   6933..6982    -  misc_feature   bom (fragment): basis of mobility region from pBR322
   7084..1       -  CDS            rop (fragment) (across the origin): Rop protein, which maintains plasmids at low copy number; rop
>Addgene plasmid #115698 | p426MET25_SSKar2-sfpHluorin-HDEL (ER-sfpHluorin, MRV66) | addgene full sequence | sequence record 223642 | Addgene NGS Result
GACGAAAGGGCCTCGTGATACGCCTATTTTTATAGGTTAATGTCATGATAATAATGGTTTCTTAGTATGA
TCCAATATCAAAGGAAATGATAGCATTGAAGGATGAGACTAATCCAATTGAGGAGTGGCAGCATATAGAA
CAGCTAAAGGGTAGTGCTGAAGGAAGCATACGATACCCCGCATGGAATGGGATAATATCACAGGAGGTAC
TAGACTACCTTTCATCCTACATAAATAGACGCATATAAGTACGCATTTAAGCATAAACACGCACTATGCC
GTTCTTCTCATGTATATATATATACAGGCAACACGCAGATATAGGTGCGACGTGAACAGTGAGCTGTATG
TGCGCAGCTCGCGTTGCATTTTCGGAAGCGCTCGTTTTCGGAAACGCTTTGAAGTTCCTATTCCGAAGTT
CCTATTCTCTAGAAAGTATAGGAACTTCAGAGCGCTTTTGAAAACCAAAAGCGCTCTGAAGACGCACTTT
CAAAAAACCAAAAACGCACCGGACTGTAACGAGCTACTAAAATATTGCGAATACCGCTTCCACAAACATT
GCTCAAAAGTATCTCTTTGCTATATATCTCTGTGCTATATCCCTATATAACCTACCCATCCACCTTTCGC
TCCTTGAACTTGCATCTAAACTCGACCTCTACATTTTTTATGTTTATCTCTAGTATTACTCTTTAGACAA
AAAAATTGTAGTAAGAACTATTCATAGAGTGAATCGAAAACAATACGAAAATGTAAACATTTCCTATACG
TAGTATATAGAGACAAAATAGAAGAAACCGTTCATAATTTTCTGACCAATGAAGAATCATCAACGCTATC
ACTTTCTGTTCACAAAGTATGCGCAATCCACATCGGTATAGAATATAATCGGGGATGCCTTTATCTTGAA
AAAATGCACCCGCAGCTTCGCTAGTAATCAGTAAACGCGGGAAGTGGAGTCAGGCTTTTTTTATGGAAGA
GAAAATAGACACCAAAGTAGCCTTCTTCTAACCTTAACGGACCTACAGTGCAAAAAGTTATCAAGAGACT
GCATTATAGAGCGCACAAAGGAGAAAAAAAGTAATCTAAGATGCTTTGTTAGAAAAATAGCGCTCTCGGG
ATGCATTTTTGTAGAACAAAAAAGAAGTATAGATTCTTTGTTGGTAAAATAGCGCTCTCGCGTTGCATTT
CTGTTCTGTAAAAATGCAGCTCAGATTCTTTGTTTGAAAAATTAGCGCTCTCGCGTTGCATTTTTGTTTT
ACAAAAATGAAGCACAGATTCTTCGTTGGTAAAATAGCGCTTTCGCGTTGCATTTCTGTTCTGTAAAAAT
GCAGCTCAGATTCTTTGTTTGAAAAATTAGCGCTCTCGCGTTGCATTTTTGTTCTACAAAATGAAGCACA
GATGCTTCGTTCAGGTGGCACTTTTCGGGGAAATGTGCGCGGAACCCCTATTTGTTTATTTTTCTAAATA
CATTCAAATATGTATCCGCTCATGAGACAATAACCCTGATAAATGCTTCAATAATATTGAAAAAGGAAGA
GTATGAGTATTCAACATTTCCGTGTCGCCCTTATTCCCTTTTTTGCGGCATTTTGCCTTCCTGTTTTTGC
TCACCCAGAAACGCTGGTGAAAGTAAAAGATGCTGAAGATCAGTTGGGTGCACGAGTGGGTTACATCGAA
CTGGATCTCAACAGCGGTAAGATCCTTGAGAGTTTTCGCCCCGAAGAACGTTTTCCAATGATGAGCACTT
TTAAAGTTCTGCTATGTGGCGCGGTATTATCCCGTATTGACGCCGGGCAAGAGCAACTCGGTCGCCGCAT
ACACTATTCTCAGAATGACTTGGTTGAGTACTCACCAGTCACAGAAAAGCATCTTACGGATGGCATGACA
GTAAGAGAATTATGCAGTGCTGCCATAACCATGAGTGATAACACTGCGGCCAACTTACTTCTGACAACGA
TCGGAGGACCGAAGGAGCTAACCGCTTTTTTGCACAACATGGGGGATCATGTAACTCGCCTTGATCGTTG
GGAACCGGAGCTGAATGAAGCCATACCAAACGACGAGCGTGACACCACGATGCCTGTAGCAATGGCAACA
ACGTTGCGCAAACTATTAACTGGCGAACTACTTACTCTAGCTTCCCGGCAACAATTAATAGACTGGATGG
AGGCGGATAAAGTTGCAGGACCACTTCTGCGCTCGGCCCTTCCGGCTGGCTGGTTTATTGCTGATAAATC
TGGAGCCGGTGAGCGTGGGTCTCGCGGTATCATTGCAGCACTGGGGCCAGATGGTAAGCCCTCCCGTATC
GTAGTTATCTACACGACGGGGAGTCAGGCAACTATGGATGAACGAAATAGACAGATCGCTGAGATAGGTG
CCTCACTGATTAAGCATTGGTAACTGTCAGACCAAGTTTACTCATATATACTTTAGATTGATTTAAAACT
TCATTTTTAATTTAAAAGGATCTAGGTGAAGATCCTTTTTGATAATCTCATGACCAAAATCCCTTAACGT
GAGTTTTCGTTCCACTGAGCGTCAGACCCCGTAGAAAAGATCAAAGGATCTTCTTGAGATCCTTTTTTTC
TGCGCGTAATCTGCTGCTTGCAAACAAAAAAACCACCGCTACCAGCGGTGGTTTGTTTGCCGGATCAAGA
GCTACCAACTCTTTTTCCGAAGGTAACTGGCTTCAGCAGAGCGCAGATACCAAATACTGTTCTTCTAGTG
TAGCCGTAGTTAGGCCACCACTTCAAGAACTCTGTAGCACCGCCTACATACCTCGCTCTGCTAATCCTGT
TACCAGTGGCTGCTGCCAGTGGCGATAAGTCGTGTCTTACCGGGTTGGACTCAAGACGATAGTTACCGGA
TAAGGCGCAGCGGTCGGGCTGAACGGGGGGTTCGTGCACACAGCCCAGCTTGGAGCGAACGACCTACACC
GAACTGAGATACCTACAGCGTGAGCTATGAGAAAGCGCCACGCTTCCCGAAGGGAGAAAGGCGGACAGGT
ATCCGGTAAGCGGCAGGGTCGGAACAGGAGAGCGCACGAGGGAGCTTCCAGGGGGAAACGCCTGGTATCT
TTATAGTCCTGTCGGGTTTCGCCACCTCTGACTTGAGCGTCGATTTTTGTGATGCTCGTCAGGGGGGCGG
AGCCTATGGAAAAACGCCAGCAACGCGGCCTTTTTACGGTTCCTGGCCTTTTGCTGGCCTTTTGCTCACA
TGTTCTTTCCTGCGTTATCCCCTGATTCTGTGGATAACCGTATTACCGCCTTTGAGTGAGCTGATACCGC
TCGCCGCAGCCGAACGACCGAGCGCAGCGAGTCAGTGAGCGAGGAAGCGGAAGAGCGCCCAATACGCAAA
CCGCCTCTCCCCGCGCGTTGGCCGATTCATTAATGCAGCTGGCACGACAGGTTTCCCGACTGGAAAGCGG
GCAGTGAGCGCAACGCAATTAATGTGAGTTAGCTCACTCATTAGGCACCCCAGGCTTTACACTTTATGCT
TCCGGCTCGTATGTTGTGTGGAATTGTGAGCGGATAACAATTTCACACAGGAAACAGCTATGACCATGAT
TACGCCAAGCGCGCAATTAACCCTCACTAAAGGGAACAAAAGCTGGAGCTCCGGATGCAAGGGTTCGAAT
CCCTTAGCTCTCATTATTTTTTGCTTTTTCTCTTGAGGTCACATGATCGCAAAATGGCAAATGGCACGTG
AAGCTGTCGATATTGGGGAACTGTGGTGGTTGGCAAATGACTAATTAAGTTAGTCAAGGCGCCATCCTCA
TGAAAACTGTGTAACATAATAACCGAAGTGTCGAAAAGGTGGCACCTTGTCCAATTGAACACGCTCGATG
AAAAAAATAAGATATATATAAGGTTAAGTAAAGCGTCTGTTAGAAAGGAAGTTTTTCCTTTTTCTTGCTC
TCTTGTCTTTTCATCTACTATTTCCTTCGTGTAATACAGGGTCGTCAGATACATAGATACAATTCTATTA
CCCCCATCCATACTCTAGAAATGTTTTTCAACAGACTAAGCGCTGGCAAGCTGCTGGTACCACTCTCCGT
GGTCCTGTACGCCCTTTTCGTGGTAATATTACCTTTACAGAATTCTTTCCACTCCTCCAATGTTTTAGTT
AGAGGTAGCAAAGGAGAAGAACTTTTCACTGGAGTTGTCCCAATTCTTGTTGAATTAGATGGTGATGTTA
ATGGGCACAAATTTTCTGTCCGTGGAGAGGGTGAAGGTGATGCTACAAACGGAAAACTCACCCTTAAATT
TATTTGCACTACTGGAAAACTACCTGTTCCGTGGCCAACACTTGTCACTACTCTGTCTTATGGTGTTCAA
TGCTTTTCCCGTTATCCGGATCACATGAAACGGCATGACTTTTTCAAGAGTGCCATGCCCGAAGGTTATG
TACAGGAACGCACTATATCTTTCAAAGATGACGGGACCTACAAGACGCGTGCTGAAGTCAAGTTTGAAGG
TGATACCCTTGTTAATCGTATCGAGTTAAAGGGTATTGATTTTAAAGAAGATGGAAACATTCTTGGACAC
AAACTCGAGTACAACTTTAACGAGCACTTGGTATACATCACGGCAGACAAACAAAAGAATGGAACCAAAG
CTATCTTCCAAGTTCACCACAACGTTGAAGATGGTTCCGTTCAACTAGCAGACCATTATCAACAAAATAC
TCCAATTGGCGATGGCCCTGTCCTTTTACCAGACAACCATTACCTGCACACACAATCTGTCCTTTCGAAA
GATCCCAACGAAAAGCGTGACCACATGGTCCTTCTTGAGTTTGTAACTGCTGCTGGGATTACACATGGCA
TGGATGAGCTCTACAAATTCGAACACGACGAATTGTAGTCATGTAATTAGTTATGTCACGCTTACATTCA
CGCCCTCCCCCCACATCCGCTCTAACCGAAAAGGAAGGAGTTAGACAACCTGAAGTCTAGGTCCCTATTT
ATTTTTTTATAGTTATGTTAGTATTAAGAACGTTATTTATATTTCAAATTTTTCTTTTTTTTCTGTACAG
ACGCGTGTACGCATGTAACATTATACTGAAAACCTTGCTTGAGAAGGTTTTGGGACGCTCGAAGGCTTTA
ATTTGCGGCCGGTACCCAATTCGCCCTATAGTGAGTCGTATTACGCGCGCTCACTGGCCGTCGTTTTACA
ACGTCGTGACTGGGAAAACCCTGGCGTTACCCAACTTAATCGCCTTGCAGCACATCCCCCTTTCGCCAGC
TGGCGTAATAGCGAAGAGGCCCGCACCGATCGCCCTTCCCAACAGTTGCGCAGCCTGAATGGCGAATGG
[124 nt withheld, positions 5320-5443]
C
[91 nt withheld, positions 5445-5535]
A
[49 nt withheld, positions 5537-5585]
CCTTTGACGTTGGAGTCCACGTTCTTT
[37 nt withheld, positions 5613-5649]
ACCCTATCTCGGTCTATTCTTTTGATTTATAAGGGATTTTGCCGATTTCGGCCTATTGGTTAAAAAATGA
GCTGATTTAACAAAAATTTAACGCGAATTTTAACAAAATATTAACGCTTACAATTTCCTGATGCGGTATT
TTCTCCTTACGCATCTGTGCGGTATTTCACACCGCATAGGGTAATAACTGATATAATTAAATTGAAGCTC
TAATTTGTGAGTTTAGTATACATGCATTTACTTATAATACAGTTTTTTAGTTTTGCTGGCCGCATCTTCT
CAAATATGCTTCCCAGCCTGCTTTTCTGTAACGTTCACCCTCTACCTTAGCATCCCTTCCCTTTGCAAAT
AGTCCTCTTCCAACAATAATAATGTCAGATCCTGTAGAGACCACATCATCCACGGTTCTATACTGTTGAC
CCAATGCGTCTCCCTTGTCATCTAAACCCACACCGGGTGTCATAATCAACCAATCGTAACCTTCATCTCT
TCCACCCATGTCTCTTTGAGCAATAAAGCCGATAACAAAATCTTTGTCGCTCTTCGCAATGTCAACAGTA
CCCTTAGTATATTCTCCAGTAGATAGGGAGCCCTTGCATGACAATTCTGCTAACATCAAAAGGCCTCTAG
GTTCCTTTGTTACTTCTTCTGCCGCCTGCTTCAAACCGCTAACAATACCTGGGCCCACCACACCGTGTGC
ATTCGTAATGTCTGCCCATTCTGCTATTCTGTATACACCCGCAGAGTACTGCAATTTGACTGTATTACCA
ATGTCAGCAAATTTTCTGTCTTCGAAGAGTAAAAAATTGTACTTGGCGGATAATGCCTTTAGCGGCTTAA
CTGTGCCCTCCATGGAAAAATCAGTCAAGATATCCACATGTGTTTTTAGTAAACAAATTTTGGGACCTAA
TGCTTCAACTAACTCCAGTAATTCCTTGGTGGTACGAACATCCAATGAAGCACACAAGTTTGTTTGCTTT
TCGTGCATGATATTAAATAGCTTGGCAGCAACAGGACTAGGATGAGTAGCAGCACGTTCCTTATATGTAG
CTTTCGACATGATTTATCTTCGTTTCCTGCAGGTTTTTGTTCTGTGCAGTTGGGTTAAGAATACTGGGCA
ATTTCATGTTTCTTCAACACTACATATGCGTATATATACCAATCTAAGTCTGTGCTCCTTCCTTCGTTCT
TCCTTCTGTTCGGAGATTACCGAATCAAAAAAATTTCAAGGAAACCGAAATCAAAAAAAAGAATAAAAAA
AAAATGATGAATTGAAAAGGTGGTATGGTGCACTCTCAGTACAATCTGCTCTGATGCCGCATAGTTAAGC
CAGCCCCGACACCCGCCAACACCCGCTGACGCGCCCTGACGGGCTTGTCTGCTCCCGGCATCCGCTTACA
GACAAGCTGTGACCGTCTCCGGGAGCTGCATGTGTCAGAGGTTTTCACCGTCATCACCGAAACGCGCGA
